>Addgene plasmid #163943 | pCk2chlo | addgene full sequence | sequence record 333755 | Addgene NGS Result
AACAGAACTTATTATTTCCTTCCTCTTTTCTACAGTATTTAAAGATACCCCAAGAAGCTAATTATAACAA
GACGAACTCCAATTCACTGTTCCTTGCATTCTAAAACCTTAAATACCAGAAAACAGCTTTTTCAAAGTTG
TTTTCAAAGTTGGCGTATAACATAGTATCGACGGAGCCGATTTTGAAACCGCGGTGATCACAGGCAGCAA
CGCTCTGTCATCGTTACAATCAACATGCTACCCTCCGCGAGATCATCCGTGTTTCAAACCCGGCAGCTTA
GTTGCCGTTCTTCCGAATAGCATCGGTAACATGAGCAAAGTCTGCCGCCTTACAACGGCTCTCCCGCTGA
CGCCGTCCCGGACTGATGAATTCGCGGCCGCGCTCTTCAGCAAGGAGAGAGACCCACAGCTTGTCTGTAA
GCGGATGCCGGGAGCAGACAAGCCCGTCAGGGCGCGTCAGCGGGTGTTGGCGGGTGTCGGGGCTGGCTTA
ACTATGCGGCATCAGAGCAGATTGTACTGAGAGTGCACCATATGCGGTGTGAAATACCGCACAGATGCGT
AAGGAGAAAATACCGCATCAGGCGCTCATCCGCCATTCAGGCTGCGCAACTGTTGGGAAGGGCGATCGGC
GCAGGCCTCTTCGCTATTACGCCAGCTGGCGAAAGGGGGATGTGCTGCAAGGCGATTAAGTTGGGTAACG
CCAGGGTTTTCCCAGTCACGACGTTGTAAAACGACGGCCAGTGAATTCGAGCTCGGTACCCGGGGATCCT
CTAGAGTCGACCTGCAGGCATGCAAGCTTGGCGTAATCATGGTCATAGCTGTTTCCTGTGTGAAATTGTT
ATCCGCTCACAATTCCACACAACATACGAGCCGGAAGCATATAGTGTAAAGCCTGGGGTGCCTAATGAGT
GAGCTAACTCACATTAATTGCGTTGCGCTCACTGCCCGCTTTCCAGTCGGGAAACCTGTCGTGCCAGCTG
GGGTCTCTCGCTATACTGAAGAGCGCGGCCGCCTGCAGTGGCCGCTCAAAAATGGCTGGCCTACGGCCAG
GCAATCTACCAGGGCGCGGACAAGCCGCGCCGTCGCCACTCGACCGCCGGCGCCCACATCAAGGCACCCT
GCCTCGCGCGTTTCGGTGATGACGGTGAAAACCTCTGACACATGCAGCTCCCGGTGACGGTCACAGCTTG
TCTGTAAGCGGATGCCGGGAGCAGACAAGCCCGTCAGGGCGCGTCAGCGGGTGTTGGCGGGTGTCGGGGC
GCAGCCATGACCCAGTCACGTAGCGATAGCGGAGTGTATACTGGCTTAACTATGCGGCATCAGAGCAGAT
TGTACTGAGAGTGCACCATATGCGGTGTGAAATACCGCACAGATGCGTAAGGAGAAAATACCGCATCAGG
CGCTCATCCGCTTCCTCGCTCACTGACTCGCTGCGCTCGGTCGTTCGGCTGCGGCGAGCGGTATCAGCTC
ACTCAAAGGCGGTAATACGGTTATCCACAGAATCAGGGGATAACGCAGGAAAGAACATGTGAGCAAAAGG
CCAGCAAAAGGCCAGGAACCGTAAAAAGGCCGCGTTGCTGGCGTTTTTCCATAGGCTCCGCCCCCCTGAC
GAGCATCACAAAAATCGACGCTCAAGTCAGAGGTGGCGAAACCCGACAGGACTATAAAGATACCAGGCGT
TTCCCCCTGGAAGCTCCCTCGTGCGCTCTCCTGTTCCGACCCTGCCGCTTACCGGATACCTGTCCGCCTT
TCTCCTTCGGGAAGCGTGGCGCTTTCTCATAGCTCACGCTGTAGGTATCTCAGTTCGGTGTAGGTCGTTC
GCTCCAAGCTGGGCTGTGTGCACGAACCCCCCGTTCAGCCCGACCGCTGCGCCTTATCCGGTAACTATCG
TCTTGAGTCCAACCCGGTAAGACACGACTTATCGCCACTGGCAGCAGCCACTGGTAACAGGATTAGCAGA
GCGAGGTATGTAGGCGGTGCTACAGAGTTCTTGAAGTGGTGGCCTAACTACGGCTACACTAGAAGGACAG
TATTTGGTATCTGCGCTCTGCTGAAGCCAGTTACCTTCGGAAAAAGAGTTGGTAGCTCTTGATCCGGCAA
ACAAACCACCGCTGGTAGCGGTGGTTTTTTTGTTTGCAAGCAGCAGATTACGCGCAGAAAAAAAGGATCT
CAAGAAGATCCTTTGATCTTTTCTACGGGGTCTGACGCTCAGTGGAACGAAAACTCACGTTAAGGGATTT
TGGTCATGCATTCTAGGTGATTAGAAAAACTCATCGAGCATCAAATGAAACTGCAATTTATTCATATCAG
GATTATCAATACCATATTTTTGAAAAAGCCGTTTCTGTAATGAAGGAGAAAACTCACCGAGGCAGTTCCA
TAGGATGGCAAGATCCTGGTATCGGTCTGCGATTCCGACTCGTCCAACATCAATACAACCTATTAATTTC
CCCTCGTCAAAAATAAGGTTATCAAGTGAGAAATCACCATGAGTGACGACTGAATCCGGTGAGAATGGCA
AAAGTTTATGCATTTCTTTCCAGACTTGTTCAACAGGCCAGCCATTACGCTCGTCATCAAAATCACTCGC
ATCAACCAAACCGTTATTCATTCGTGATTGCGCCTGAGCGAGTCGAAATACGCGATCGCTGTTAAAAGGA
CAATTACAAACAGGAATCGAATGCAACCGGCGCAGGAACACTGCCAGCGCATCAACAATATTTTCACCTG
AATCAGGATATTCTTCTAATACCTGGAATGCTGTTTTCCCTGGGATCGCAGTGGTGAGTAACCATGCATC
ATCAGGAGTACGGATAAAATGCTTGATGGTCGGAAGAGGCATAAATTCCGTCAGCCAGTTTAGTCTGACC
ATCTCATCTGTAACATCATTGGCAACGCTACCTTTGCCATGTTTCAGAAACAACTCTGGCGCATCGGGCT
TCCCATACAATCGGTAGATTGTCGCACCTGATTGCCCGACATTATCGCGAGCCCATTTATACCCATATAA
ATCAGCATCCATGTTGGAATTTAATCGCGGCCTTGAGCAAGACGTTTCCCGTTGAATATGGCTCAT
Features (pLannotate 1.2.2; 11 found; start..end, strand, type, name):
    483..582     +  misc_feature   bom (fragment): basis of mobility region from pBR322
    591..746     -  CDS            lacZα (fragment): LacZα fragment of β-galactosidase; lacZ fragment
    743..799     +  misc_feature   MCS: pUC18/19 multiple cloning site
    836..852     -  protein_bind   lac operator: The lac repressor binds to the lac operator to inhibit transcription in E. coli. This inhibition can be relieved by adding lactose or isopropyl-β-D-thiogalactopyranoside (IPTG). lac repressor encoded by lacI
    860..890     -  promoter       lac promoter: promoter for the E. coli lac operon
    905..926     -  protein_bind   CAP binding site: CAP binding activates transcription in the presence of cAMP. E. coli catabolite activator protein
    939..980     -  CDS            lacI (fragment): lac repressor; lacI; The lac repressor binds to the lac operator to inhibit transcription in E. coli. This inhibition can be relieved by adding lactose or isopropyl-β-D-thiogalactopyranoside (IPTG).
   1119..1158    +  CDS            rop (fragment): Rop protein, which maintains plasmids at low copy number; rop
   1260..1400    +  misc_feature   bom: basis of mobility region from pBR322
   1586..2173    -  rep_origin     ori: high-copy-number ColE1/pMB1/pBR322/pUC origin of replication
   2261..3076    -  CDS            KanR: aminoglycoside phosphotransferase; aph(3')-Ia; confers resistance to kanamycin in bacteria or G418 (Geneticin®) in eukaryotes
