[The description below was written by a language model from this plasmid's Addgene catalogue record and pLannotate feature annotations shown in this document.]
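Description:
pCk2chlo is a small (about 3.1 kb) bacterial cloning vector derived from the pCk1 backbone. The record describes it as an acceptor plasmid for odd-level assemblies at position 2, within a toolkit developed for engineering gene expression in the liverwort Marchantia polymorpha. The "chlo" suffix may point to use in chloroplast-directed assemblies, but the record does not say so. It is propagated in E. coli from a high-copy ColE1/pMB1-type origin and selected with kanamycin through an aph(3')-Ia (KanR) aminoglycoside phosphotransferase gene. Annotated remnants of pBR322-type sequence are also present: a complete bom (basis of mobility) region, a second partial bom fragment and a short rop fragment. The rop fragment is too short to encode a functional copy-number regulator, which fits the high-copy designation.

The listed insert is a lacZ cassette. It consists of a lacZα fragment with a pUC18/19-type multiple cloning site, driven by the lac promoter with its operator and CAP binding site, plus a short vestigial piece of lacI upstream. In hierarchical assembly acceptors of this kind, the lacZα cassette typically acts as a removable placeholder. When incoming parts or transcription units replace it, colonies lose β-galactosidase α-complementation, so recombinants can be told apart from uncut vector by blue/white screening. The feature table does not annotate the restriction sites or overhangs that define "position 2", and the catalogue lists the cloning sites as unknown, so the exact assembly junctions cannot be stated. The plasmid carries no plant promoters, reporters or plant selection markers of its own. It serves as an empty receiving vector for building multi-part constructs.
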