Addgene plasmid #163943: pCk2chlo
Purpose: Acceptor plasmid for odd level position 2
Depositing lab: Jim Haseloff. Depositing organization: University of Cambridge. Publication: Systematic tools for reprogramming plant gene expression in a simple model, Marchantia polymorpha. Sauret-Gueto S, Frangedakis E, Silvestri L, Rebmann M, Tomaselli M, Markel K, Delmans M, West A, Patron NJ, Haseloff J. ACS Synth Biol. 2020 Mar 12. doi: 10.1021/acssynbio.9b00511. PubMed 32163700.
Backbone
  Vector backbone: pCk1
  Vector type: Bacterial Expression
Growth in bacteria
  Bacterial resistance: Kanamycin, 50 μg/mL
  Growth temperature: 37°C
  Growth strain: DH5alpha
  Copy number: High Copy
Gene/Insert
  Gene/Insert name: lacZ
  Species: Other
  Cloning method: Restriction Enzyme; 5′ cloning site Unknown (unknown if destroyed); 3′ cloning site Unknown (unknown if destroyed)
How to cite: pCk2chlo was a gift from Jim Haseloff (Addgene plasmid # 163943 ; http://n2t.net/addgene:163943 ; RRID:Addgene_163943)
